Addgene plasmid #103888: MPDZ_PDZ_4
Purpose: Protein expression and purification of Multiple PDZ protein PDZ4 domain
Depositing lab: Sachdev Sidhu. Depositing organization: University of Toronto. Publication: A specificity map for the PDZ domain family. Tonikian R, Zhang Y, Sazinsky SL, Currell B, Yeh JH, Reva B, Held HA, Appleton BA, Evangelista M, Wu Y, Xin X, Chan AC, Seshagiri S, Lasky LA, Sander C, Boone C, Bader GD, Sidhu SS. PLoS Biol. 2008 Sep 30;6(9):e239. doi: 10.1371/journal.pbio.0060239. PubMed 18828675.
Backbone
  Vector backbone: pGEX-6P-1
  Backbone size w/o insert (bp): 4984
  Vector type: Bacterial Expression
Growth in bacteria
  Bacterial resistance: Ampicillin, 100 μg/mL
  Growth temperature: 37°C
  Growth strain: DH5alpha
  Copy number: Unknown
Gene/Insert
  Gene/Insert name: MPDZ (alt name: Multiple PDZ protein PDZ4)
  Species: H. sapiens (human)
  Entrez Gene: MPDZ (a.k.a. HYC2, MUPP1)
  Promoter: tac
  Tag / fusion protein: GST (N terminal on backbone)
  Cloning method: Restriction Enzyme; 5′ cloning site unknown (unknown if destroyed); 3′ cloning site unknown (unknown if destroyed)
  Sequencing primers: 5′ pGEX Fwd
Terms and licenses: Academic/Nonprofit Terms; Industry Terms: Not Available to Industry
How to cite: MPDZ_PDZ_4 was a gift from Sachdev Sidhu (Addgene plasmid # 103888 ; http://n2t.net/addgene:103888 ; RRID:Addgene_103888)
