[The description below was written by a language model from this plasmid's Addgene catalogue record and pLannotate feature annotations shown in this document.]
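Description:
MPDZ_PDZ_4 is a bacterial expression plasmid built on the pGEX-6P-1 backbone for producing the fourth PDZ domain of human MPDZ (multiple PDZ domain protein, also known as MUPP1) as a glutathione S-transferase fusion. The sequenced plasmid is about 5.3 kb. It replicates in E. coli from a ColE1/pMB1-type origin and is selected with ampicillin through the β-lactamase gene and its own promoter. Short fragments annotated as rop and bom, a lac promoter/lacZα segment and a small piece of an E. coli gene are backbone remnants rather than functional parts of the design.

The expression cassette begins with the tac promoter, a strong trp/lac hybrid, followed by a lac operator. A plasmid-borne lacI gene supplies lac repressor, so transcription is held off until it is relieved with IPTG. Downstream lies the Schistosoma japonicum GST coding sequence, followed after a short linker by a roughly 340 bp fragment of MPDZ, which places GST at the N terminus of the PDZ domain. In the pGEX-6P series this linker normally carries a PreScission protease site for removing the tag, although the feature table does not annotate one here. The restriction sites used for cloning are not recorded.

GST allows the fusion protein to be captured on glutathione resin, in line with the stated purpose of expressing and purifying the isolated PDZ4 domain. The associated work concerns mapping the binding specificities of the PDZ domain family, so the purified domain is presumably intended for peptide-binding or ligand-specificity studies.
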