Features (pLannotate 1.2.2; 17 found; start..end, strand, type, name):
      1..29      +  promoter       tac promoter: strong E. coli promoter; hybrid between the trp and lac UV5 promoters
     37..53      +  protein_bind   lac operator: The lac repressor binds to the lac operator to inhibit transcription in E. coli. This inhibition can be relieved by adding lactose or isopropyl-β-D-thiogalactopyranoside (IPTG). lac repressor encoded by lacI
     76..729     +  CDS            GST26_SCHJA: Experimental evidence at protein level: Swiss-Prot protein existence level 1. GST isoenzymes appear to play a central role in the parasite detoxification system. Other functions are also suspected including a role in increasing the solubility of haematin in the parasite gut. From Schistosoma japonicum (Blood fluke).
    766..1101    +  CDS            MPDZ (fragment): MPDZ_HUMAN - Also known as MUPP1. Experimental evidence at protein level: Swiss-Prot protein existence level 1. Member of the NMDAR signaling complex that may play a role in control of AMPAR potentiation and synaptic plasticity in excitatory synapses (PubMed:11150294, PubMed:15312654). Promotes clustering of HT2RC at the cell surface (By similarity). From Homo sapiens (Human).
   1142..1181    +  CDS            rop (fragment): Rop protein, which maintains plasmids at low copy number; rop
   1283..1323    +  misc_feature   bom (fragment): basis of mobility region from pBR322
   1428..1532    +  promoter       AmpR promoter: bla
   1533..2393    +  CDS            AmpR: β-lactamase; bla; confers resistance to ampicillin, carbenicillin, and related antibiotics
   2564..3152    +  rep_origin     ori: high-copy-number ColE1/pMB1/pBR322/pUC origin of replication
   3338..3389    -  misc_feature   bom (fragment): basis of mobility region from pBR322
   3396..3473    +  promoter       lacI promoter: lacI
   3474..4556    +  CDS            lacI: lac repressor; lacI; The lac repressor binds to the lac operator to inhibit transcription in E. coli. This inhibition can be relieved by adding lactose or isopropyl-β-D-thiogalactopyranoside (IPTG).
   4569..4590    +  protein_bind   CAP binding site: CAP binding activates transcription in the presence of cAMP. E. coli catabolite activator protein
   4605..4635    +  promoter       lac promoter: promoter for the E. coli lac operon
   4643..4659    +  protein_bind   lac operator: The lac repressor binds to the lac operator to inhibit transcription in E. coli. This inhibition can be relieved by adding lactose or isopropyl-β-D-thiogalactopyranoside (IPTG). lac repressor encoded by lacI
   4679..4852    +  CDS            lacZα: LacZα fragment of β-galactosidase; lacZ fragment
   5116..5232    -  CDS            yciV (fragment): RNAAM_ECOLI - Also known as trpH From Escherichia coli (strain K12).
>Addgene plasmid #103888 | MPDZ_PDZ_4 | addgene full sequence | sequence record 200422 | Addgene NGS Result
TTGACAATTAATCATCGGCTCGTATAATGTGTGGAATTGTGAGCGGATAACAATTTCACACAGGAAACAG
TATTCATGTCCCCTATACTAGGTTATTGGAAAATTAAGGGCCTTGTGCAACCCACTCGACTTCTTTTGGA
ATATCTTGAAGAAAAATATGAAGAGCATTTGTATGAGCGCGATGAAGGTGATAAATGGCGAAACAAAAAG
TTTGAATTGGGTTTGGAGTTTCCCAATCTTCCTTATTATATTGATGGTGATGTTAAATTAACACAGTCTA
TGGCCATCATACGTTATATAGCTGACAAGCACAACATGTTGGGTGGTTGTCCAAAAGAGCGTGCAGAGAT
TTCAATGCTTGAAGGAGCGGTTTTGGATATTAGATACGGTGTTTCGAGAATTGCATATAGTAAAGACTTT
GAAACTCTCAAAGTTGATTTTCTTAGCAAGCTACCTGAAATGCTGAAAATGTTCGAAGATCGTTTATGTC
ATAAAACATATTTAAATGGTGATCATGTAACCCATCCTGACTTCATGTTGTATGACGCTCTTGATGTTGT
TTTATACATGGACCCAATGTGCCTGGATGCGTTCCCAAAATTAGTTTGTTTTAAAAAACGTATTGAAGCT
ATCCCACAAATTGATAAGTACTTGAAATCCAGCAAGTATATAGCATGGCCTTTGCAGGGCTGGCAAGCCA
CGTTTGGTGGTGGCGACCATCCTCCAAAATCGGATCTGGAAGTTCTGTTCCAGGGGCCCCTGGGATCCGC
TCTGCTGACAAAATGGCAAAGGATTATGGGAATTAACTATGAAATAGTGGTGGCCCATGTGAGCAAGTTT
AGTGAGAACAGTGGATTGGGGATAAGCCTGGAAGCGACAGTGGGACATCATTTTATCCGATCTGTTCTAC
CAGAGGGTCCTGTTGGACACAGCGGGAAGCTCTTCAGTGGAGACGAGCTATTGGAAGTAAATGGCATAAC
TTTACTTGGGGAAAATCACCAAGATGTGGTGAATATCTTAAAAGAACTGCCTATAGAAGTGACAATGGTG
TGCTGTCGTCGAACTGTGCCACCCACCACCCAATCAGAATTGGATAGCCTGTGAGTCGACTCGAGCGGCC
GCATCGTGACTGACTGACGATCTGCCTCGCGCGTTTCGGTGATGACGGTGAAAACCTCTGACACATGCAG
CTCCCGGAGACGGTCACAGCTTGTCTGTAAGCGGATGCCGGGAGCAGACAAGCCCGTCAGGGCGCGTCAG
CGGGTGTTGGCGGGTGTCGGGGCGCAGCCATGACCCAGTCACGTAGCGATAGCGGAGTGTATAATTCTTG
AAGACGAAAGGGCCTCGTGATACGCCTATTTTTATAGGTTAATGTCATGATAATAATGGTTTCTTAGACG
TCAGGTGGCACTTTTCGGGGAAATGTGCGCGGAACCCCTATTTGTTTATTTTTCTAAATACATTCAAATA
TGTATCCGCTCATGAGACAATAACCCTGATAAATGCTTCAATAATATTGAAAAAGGAAGAGTATGAGTAT
TCAACATTTCCGTGTCGCCCTTATTCCCTTTTTTGCGGCATTTTGCCTTCCTGTTTTTGCTCACCCAGAA
ACGCTGGTGAAAGTAAAAGATGCTGAAGATCAGTTGGGTGCACGAGTGGGTTACATCGAACTGGATCTCA
ACAGCGGTAAGATCCTTGAGAGTTTTCGCCCCGAAGAACGTTTTCCAATGATGAGCACTTTTAAAGTTCT
GCTATGTGGCGCGGTATTATCCCGTGTTGACGCCGGGCAAGAGCAACTCGGTCGCCGCATACACTATTCT
CAGAATGACTTGGTTGAGTACTCACCAGTCACAGAAAAGCATCTTACGGATGGCATGACAGTAAGAGAAT
TATGCAGTGCTGCCATAACCATGAGTGATAACACTGCGGCCAACTTACTTCTGACAACGATCGGAGGACC
GAAGGAGCTAACCGCTTTTTTGCACAACATGGGGGATCATGTAACTCGCCTTGATCGTTGGGAACCGGAG
CTGAATGAAGCCATACCAAACGACGAGCGTGACACCACGATGCCTGCAGCAATGGCAACAACGTTGCGCA
AACTATTAACTGGCGAACTACTTACTCTAGCTTCCCGGCAACAATTAATAGACTGGATGGAGGCGGATAA
AGTTGCAGGACCACTTCTGCGCTCGGCCCTTCCGGCTGGCTGGTTTATTGCTGATAAATCTGGAGCCGGT
GAGCGTGGGTCTCGCGGTATCATTGCAGCACTGGGGCCAGATGGTAAGCCCTCCCGTATCGTAGTTATCT
ACACGACGGGGAGTCAGGCAACTATGGATGAACGAAATAGACAGATCGCTGAGATAGGTGCCTCACTGAT
TAAGCATTGGTAACTGTCAGACCAAGTTTACTCATATATACTTTAGATTGATTTAAAACTTCATTTTTAA
TTTAAAAGGATCTAGGTGAAGATCCTTTTTGATAATCTCATGACCAAAATCCCTTAACGTGAGTTTTCGT
TCCACTGAGCGTCAGACCCCGTAGAAAAGATCAAAGGATCTTCTTGAGATCCTTTTTTTCTGCGCGTAAT
CTGCTGCTTGCAAACAAAAAAACCACCGCTACCAGCGGTGGTTTGTTTGCCGGATCAAGAGCTACCAACT
CTTTTTCCGAAGGTAACTGGCTTCAGCAGAGCGCAGATACCAAATACTGTCCTTCTAGTGTAGCCGTAGT
TAGGCCACCACTTCAAGAACTCTGTAGCACCGCCTACATACCTCGCTCTGCTAATCCTGTTACCAGTGGC
TGCTGCCAGTGGCGATAAGTCGTGTCTTACCGGGTTGGACTCAAGACGATAGTTACCGGATAAGGCGCAG
CGGTCGGGCTGAACGGGGGGTTCGTGCACACAGCCCAGCTTGGAGCGAACGACCTACACCGAACTGAGAT
ACCTACAGCGTGAGCTATGAGAAAGCGCCACGCTTCCCGAAGGGAGAAAGGCGGACAGGTATCCGGTAAG
CGGCAGGGTCGGAACAGGAGAGCGCACGAGGGAGCTTCCAGGGGGAAACGCCTGGTATCTTTATAGTCCT
GTCGGGTTTCGCCACCTCTGACTTGAGCGTCGATTTTTGTGATGCTCGTCAGGGGGGCGGAGCCTATGGA
AAAACGCCAGCAACGCGGCCTTTTTACGGTTCCTGGCCTTTTGCTGGCCTTTTGCTCACATGTTCTTTCC
TGCGTTATCCCCTGATTCTGTGGATAACCGTATTACCGCCTTTGAGTGAGCTGATACCGCTCGCCGCAGC
CGAACGACCGAGCGCAGCGAGTCAGTGAGCGAGGAAGCGGAAGAGCGCCTGATGCGGTATTTTCTCCTTA
CGCATCTGTGCGGTATTTCACACCGCATAAATTCCGACACCATCGAATGGCGCAAAACCTTTCGCGGTAT
GGCATGATAGCGCCCGGAAGAGAGTCAATTCAGGGTGGTGAATGTGAAACCAGTAACGTTATACGATGTC
GCAGAGTATGCCGGTGTCTCTTATCAGACCGTTTCCCGCGTGGTGAACCAGGCCAGCCACGTTTCTGCGA
AAACGCGGGAAAAAGTGGAAGCGGCGATGGCGGAGCTGAATTACATTCCCAACCGCGTGGCACAACAACT
GGCGGGCAAACAGTCGTTGCTGATTGGCGTTGCCACCTCCAGTCTGGCCCTGCACGCGCCGTCGCAAATT
GTCGCGGCGATTAAATCTCGCGCCGATCAACTGGGTGCCAGCGTGGTGGTGTCGATGGTAGAACGAAGCG
GCGTCGAAGCCTGTAAAGCGGCGGTGCACAATCTTCTCGCGCAACGCGTCAGTGGGCTGATCATTAACTA
TCCGCTGGATGACCAGGATGCCATTGCTGTGGAAGCTGCCTGCACTAATGTTCCGGCGTTATTTCTTGAT
GTCTCTGACCAGACACCCATCAACAGTATTATTTTCTCCCATGAAGACGGTACGCGACTGGGCGTGGAGC
ATCTGGTCGCATTGGGTCACCAGCAAATCGCGCTGTTAGCGGGCCCATTAAGTTCTGTCTCGGCGCGTCT
GCGTCTGGCTGGCTGGCATAAATATCTCACTCGCAATCAAATTCAGCCGATAGCGGAACGGGAAGGCGAC
TGGAGTGCCATGTCCGGTTTTCAACAAACCATGCAAATGCTGAATGAGGGCATCGTTCCCACTGCGATGC
TGGTTGCCAACGATCAGATGGCGCTGGGCGCAATGCGCGCCATTACCGAGTCCGGGCTGCGCGTTGGTGC
GGATATCTCGGTAGTGGGATACGACGATACCGAAGACAGCTCATGTTATATCCCGCCGTTAACCACCATC
AAACAGGATTTTCGCCTGCTGGGGCAAACCAGCGTGGACCGCTTGCTGCAACTCTCTCAGGGCCAGGCGG
TGAAGGGCAATCAGCTGTTGCCCGTCTCACTGGTGAAAAGAAAAACCACGCTAGCGCCCAATACGCAAAC
CGCCTCTCCCCGCGCGTTGGCCGATTCATTAATGCAGCTGGCACGACAGGTTTCCCGACTGGAAAGCGGG
CAGTGAGCGCAACGCAATTAATGTAAGTTAGCTCACTCATTAGGCACCCCAGGCTTTACACTTTATGCTT
CCGGCTCGTATGTTGTGTGGAATTGTGAGCGGATAACAATTTCACACAGGAAACAGCTATGACCATGATT
ACGGATTCACTGGCCGTCGTTTTACAACGTCGTGACTGGGAAAACCCTGGCGTTACCCAACTTAATCGCC
TTGCAGCACATCCCCCTTTCGCCAGCTGGCGTAATAGCGAAGAGGCCCGCACCGATCGCCCTTCCCAACA
GTTGCGCAGCCTGAATGGCGAATGGCGCTTTGCCTGGTTTCCGGCACCAGAAGCGGTGCCGGAAAGCTGG
CTGGAGTGCGATCTTCCTGAGGCCGATACTGTCGTCGTCCCCTCAAACTGGCAGATGCACGGTTACGATG
CGCCCATCTACACCAACGTGACCTATCCCATTACGGTCAATCCGCCGTTTGTTCCCACGGAGAATCCGAC
GGGTTGTTACTCGCTCACATTTAATGTTGATGAAAGCTGGCTACAGGAAGGCCAGACGCGAATTATTTTT
GATGGCGTTGGAATTAGCTTATCGACTGCACGGTGCACCAATGCTTCTGGCGTCAGGCAGCCATCGGAAG
CTGTGGTATGGCTGTGCAGGTCGTAAATCACTGCATAATTCGTGTCGCTCAAGGCGCACTCCCGTTCTGG
ATAATGTTTTTTGCGCCGACATCATAACGGTTCTGGCAAATATTCTGAAATGAGCTG
